Addgene plasmid #134978: pAT1503_pX-SPFE-BbsI(ccdbCam)-5xPBSa
Purpose: (Empty Backbone) Cloning vector for expression of Casilio sgRNAs containing five PUFa-binding sites (PBSa)
Depositing lab: Albert Cheng. Depositing organization: Jackson Laboratory. Publication: Enhanced CRISPR-based DNA demethylation by Casilio-ME-mediated RNA-guided coupling of methylcytosine oxidation and DNA repair pathways. Taghbalout A, Du M, Jillette N, Rosikiewicz W, Rath A, Heinen CD, Li S, Cheng AW. Nat Commun. 2019 Sep 20;10(1):4296. doi: 10.1038/s41467-019-12339-7. PubMed 31541098.
Backbone
  Vector backbone: pX330
  Backbone size (bp): 4723
  Vector type: Mammalian Expression, CRISPR, Synthetic Biology
  Promoter: Human U6 Promoter
Growth in bacteria
  Bacterial resistance: Chloramphenicol and Ampicillin, 25 & 100 μg/mL
  Growth temperature: 30°C
  Growth strain: ccdB Survival
  Copy number: Low Copy
Gene/Insert
  Cloning method: Restriction Enzyme
  Sequencing primers: 5′ gagggcctatttcccatgattcc; 3′ gccatttgtctgcagaattggc
Terms and licenses: Academic/Nonprofit Terms; Industry Terms: Not Available to Industry
How to cite: pAT1503_pX-SPFE-BbsI(ccdbCam)-5xPBSa was a gift from Albert Cheng (Addgene plasmid # 134978)
