[The description below was written by a language model from this plasmid's Addgene catalogue record and pLannotate feature annotations shown in this document.]
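Description:
pAT1503_pX-SPFE-BbsI(ccdbCam)-5xPBSa is an empty cloning backbone derived from pX330, used to build mammalian expression plasmids for Casilio single guide RNAs. Its total size is 4,723 bp. A human U6 RNA polymerase III promoter sits upstream of a stuffer cassette, which is followed by Streptococcus pyogenes guide RNA scaffold sequence. According to the catalogue entry, the scaffold is extended with five copies of the PUFa-binding site (PBSa). These PBSa repeats are not annotated as a separate feature. They may account for the scaffold being detected as two fragments, but the record does not confirm this. No Cas9 coding sequence appears in the feature table, so the plasmid supplies only the guide RNA component.

The stuffer carries the ccdB gyrase toxin gene, a ccdA fragment, and a chloramphenicol acetyltransferase gene with cat and lac UV5 promoter elements, all oriented opposite to U6. The name indicates that BbsI sites flank this cassette, so a spacer can be inserted by restriction cloning in its place. Loss of ccdB then allows counter-selection against uncut parental plasmid in ordinary E. coli strains. The unmodified backbone therefore has to be propagated in a ccdB-tolerant strain under combined chloramphenicol and ampicillin selection.

The backbone provides AmpR, a ColE1/pUC-type origin, an f1 origin and a single AAV2 ITR that is presumably left over from pX330. The catalogue lists the plasmid as low copy.

In the Casilio system, the PBSa sites on the sgRNA recruit effector proteins fused to the matching PUF domain to a dCas9-targeted locus. The associated publication applied this to targeted DNA demethylation.
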