Features (pLannotate 1.2.2; 16 found; start..end, strand, type, name):
      9..249     +  promoter       U6 promoter: RNA polymerase III promoter for human U6 snRNA
    309..611     -  CDS            ccdB: CCDB_ECOLI - Also known as G, letB, letD. Experimental evidence at protein level: Swiss-Prot protein existence level 1. Toxic component of a type II toxin-antitoxin (TA) system, functioning in plasmid maintainence. Responsible for the post- segregational killing (PSK) of plasmid-free cells, also referred to as a plasmid addiction system. Half-life of over 2 hours. Cell killing by CcdB is accompanied by filamentation, defects in chromosome and plasmid segregation, defects in cell division, formation of anucleate cells, decreased DNA synthesis and plasmid loss. Interferes with the activity of DN
    616..774     -  CDS            ccdA (fragment): CCDA_ECO57 - Also known as H, letA. Experimental evidence at protein level: Swiss-Prot protein existence level 1. Antitoxin component of a type II toxin-antitoxin (TA) system which inhibits the post-segregational killing (PSK) of plasmid-free cells, also referred to as a plasmid addiction system. Binds to and blocks the activity of CcdB; will also remove bound CcdB protein from the CcdB-GyrA complex by forming a CcdA-CcdB complex, a process termed rejuvenation. Functions as a transcriptional corepressor for the ccdAB operon, repression also requires CcdB (By similarity). From Escherichia coli
    953..1612    -  CDS            CmR: chloramphenicol acetyltransferase; cat; confers resistance to chloramphenicol
   1613..1642    -  promoter       cat promoter (fragment): promoter of the E. coli cat gene encoding chloramphenicol acetyltransferase
   1666..1696    -  promoter       lac UV5 promoter: E. coli lac promoter with an "up" mutation
   1747..1814    +  misc_RNA       tracrRNA (fragment): trans-activating CRISPR RNA for the Streptococcus pyogenes CRISPR/Cas9 system
   1896..1938    +  misc_RNA       gRNA scaffold (fragment): guide RNA scaffold for the Streptococcus pyogenes CRISPR/Cas9 system
   1986..2126    +  repeat_region  AAV2 ITR: inverted terminal repeat of adeno-associated virus serotype 2 inverted
   2131..2182    -  misc_feature   bom (fragment): basis of mobility region from pBR322
   2201..2656    +  rep_origin     f1 ori (sequence partly withheld): f1 bacteriophage origin of replication; arrow indicates direction of (+) strand synthesis
   2657..2706    -  misc_feature   bom (fragment): basis of mobility region from pBR322
   2808..2843    -  CDS            rop (fragment): Rop protein, which maintains plasmids at low copy number; rop
   2938..3042    +  promoter       AmpR promoter: bla
   3043..3903    +  CDS            AmpR: β-lactamase; bla; confers resistance to ampicillin, carbenicillin, and related antibiotics
   4074..4662    +  rep_origin     ori: high-copy-number ColE1/pMB1/pBR322/pUC origin of replication
>Addgene plasmid #134978 | pAT1503_pX-SPFE-BbsI(ccdbCam)-5xPBSa | addgene full sequence | sequence record 271456 | Addgene NGS Result
GGCGCGCCGAGGGCCTATTTCCCATGATTCCTTCATATTTGCATATACGATACAAGGCTGTTAGAGAGAT
AATTGGAATTAATTTGACTGTAAACACAAAGATATTAGTACAAAATACGTGACGTAGAAAGTAATAATTT
CTTGGGTAGTTTGCAGTTTTAAAATTATGTTTTAAAATGGACTATCATATGCTTACCGTAACTTGAAAGT
ATTTCGATTTCTTGGCTTTATATATCTTGTGGAAAGGACGAAACACCGGGTCTTCGTCGACCTGCAGACT
GGCTGTGTATAAGGGAGCCTGACATTTATATTCCCCAGAACATCAGGTTAATGGCGTTTTTGATGTCATT
TTCGCGGTGGCTGAGATCAGCCACTTCTTCCCCGATAACGGAGACCGGCACACTGGCCATATCGGTGGTC
ATCATGCGCCAGCTTTCATCCCCGATATGCACCACCGGGTAAAGTTCACGGGAGACTTTATCTGACAGCA
GACGTGCACTGGCCAGGGGGATCACCATCCGTCGCCCGGGCGTGTCAATAATATCACTCTGTACATCCAC
AAACAGACGATAACGGCTCTCTCTTTTATAGGTGTAAACCTTAAACTGCATTTCACCAGCCCCTGTTCTC
GTCAGCAAAAGAGCCGTTCATTTCAATAAACCGGGCGACCTCAGCCATCCCTTCCTGATTTTCCGCTTTC
CAGCGTTCGGCACGCAGACGACGGGCTTCATTCTGCATGGTTGTGCTTACCAGACCGGAGATATTGACAT
CATATATGCCTTGAGCAACTGATAGCTGTCGCTGTCAACTGTCACTGTAATACGCTGCTTCATAGCATAC
CTCTTTTTGACATACTTCGGGTATACATATCAGTATATATTCTTATACCGCAAAAATCAGCGCGCAAATA
CGCATACTGTTATCTGGCTTTTAGTAAGCCGGATCCAGATCTTTACGCCCCGCCCTGCCACTCATCGCAG
TACTGTTGTAATTCATTAAGCATTCTGCCGACATGGAAGCCATCACAAACGGCATGATGAACCTGAATCG
CCAGCGGCATCAGCACCTTGTCGCCTTGCGTATAATATTTGCCCATGGTGAAAACGGGGGCGAAGAAGTT
GTCCATATTGGCCACGTTTAAATCAAAACTGGTGAAACTCACCCAGGGATTGGCTGAGACGAAAAACATA
TTCTCAATAAACCCTTTAGGGAAATAGGCCAGGTTTTCACCGTAACACGCCACATCTTGCGAATATATGT
GTAGAAACTGCCGGAAATCGTCGTGGTATTCACTCCAGAGCGATGAAAACGTTTCAGTTTGCTCATGGAA
AACGGTGTAACAAGGGTGAACACTATCCCATATCACCAGCTCACCGTCTTTCATTGCCATACGGAATTCC
GGATGAGCATTCATCAGGCGGGCAAGAATGTGAATAAAGGCCGGATAAAACTTGTGCTTATTTTTCTTTA
CGGTCTTTAAAAAGGCCGTAATATCCAGCTGAACGGTCTGGTTATAGGTACATTGAGCAACTGACTGAAA
TGCCTCAAAATGTTCTTTACGATGCCATTGGGATATATCAACGGTGGTATATCCAGTGATTTTTTTCTCC
ATTTTAGCTTCCTTAGCTCCTGAAAATCTCGACGGATCCTAACTCAAAATCCACACATTATACGAGCCGG
AAGCATAAAGTGTAAAGCCTGGGGTGCCTAATGCGGCCGCGAAGACCTGTTTAAGAGCTATGCTGGAAAC
AGCATAGCAAGTTTAAATAAGGCTAGTCCGTTATCAACTTGAAAAAGTGGCACCGAGTCGGTGCCAATTG
GGTCTCCAGATTGTATGTAGCCTGTATGTAGCCTGTATGTAGCCTGTATGTAGCCTGTATGTAAGATCTT
TTTTTGTTTTAGAGCTAGAAATAGCAAGTTAAAATAAGGCTAGTCCGTAGCGCGTGCGCCAATTCTGCAG
ACAAATGGCGGCGCGCCGCGGCCGCAGGAACCCCTAGTGATGGAGTTGGCCACTCCCTCTCTGCGCGCTC
GCTCGCTCACTGAGGCCGGGCGACCAAAGGTCGCCCGACGCCCGGGCTTTGCCCGGGCGGCCTCAGTGAG
CGAGCGAGCGCGCAGCTGCCTGCAGGGGCGCCTGATGCGGTATTTTCTCCTTACGCATCTGTGCGGTATT
TCACACCGCATA
[95 nt withheld, positions 2183-2277]
T
[46 nt withheld, positions 2279-2324]
C
[141 nt withheld, positions 2326-2466]
CCTTTGACGTTGGAGTCCACGTTCTTT
[37 nt withheld, positions 2494-2530]
ACTCTATCTCGGGCTATTCTTTTGATTTATAAGGGATTTTGCCGATTTCGGTCTATTGGTTAAAAAATGA
GCTGATTTAACAAAAATTTAACGCGAATTTTAACAAAATATTAACGTTTACAATTTTATGGTGCACTCTC
AGTACAATCTGCTCTGATGCCGCATAGTTAAGCCAGCCCCGACACCCGCCAACACCCGCTGACGCGCCCT
GACGGGCTTGTCTGCTCCCGGCATCCGCTTACAGACAAGCTGTGACCGTCTCCGGGAGCTGCATGTGTCA
GAGGTTTTCACCGTCATCACCGAAACGCGCGAGACGAAAGGGCCTCGTGATACGCCTATTTTTATAGGTT
AATGTCATGATAATAATGGTTTCTTAGACGTCAGGTGGCACTTTTCGGGGAAATGTGCGCGGAACCCCTA
TTTGTTTATTTTTCTAAATACATTCAAATATGTATCCGCTCATGAGACAATAACCCTGATAAATGCTTCA
ATAATATTGAAAAAGGAAGAGTATGAGTATTCAACATTTCCGTGTCGCCCTTATTCCCTTTTTTGCGGCA
TTTTGCCTTCCTGTTTTTGCTCACCCAGAAACGCTGGTGAAAGTAAAAGATGCTGAAGATCAGTTGGGTG
CACGAGTGGGTTACATCGAACTGGATCTCAACAGCGGTAAGATCCTTGAGAGTTTTCGCCCCGAAGAACG
TTTTCCAATGATGAGCACTTTTAAAGTTCTGCTATGTGGCGCGGTATTATCCCGTATTGACGCCGGGCAA
GAGCAACTCGGTCGCCGCATACACTATTCTCAGAATGACTTGGTTGAGTACTCACCAGTCACAGAAAAGC
ATCTTACGGATGGCATGACAGTAAGAGAATTATGCAGTGCTGCCATAACCATGAGTGATAACACTGCGGC
CAACTTACTTCTGACAACGATCGGAGGACCGAAGGAGCTAACCGCTTTTTTGCACAACATGGGGGATCAT
GTAACTCGCCTTGATCGTTGGGAACCGGAGCTGAATGAAGCCATACCAAACGACGAGCGTGACACCACGA
TGCCTGTAGCAATGGCAACAACGTTGCGCAAACTATTAACTGGCGAACTACTTACTCTAGCTTCCCGGCA
ACAATTAATAGACTGGATGGAGGCGGATAAAGTTGCAGGACCACTTCTGCGCTCGGCCCTTCCGGCTGGC
TGGTTTATTGCTGATAAATCTGGAGCCGGTGAGCGTGGAAGCCGCGGTATCATTGCAGCACTGGGGCCAG
ATGGTAAGCCCTCCCGTATCGTAGTTATCTACACGACGGGGAGTCAGGCAACTATGGATGAACGAAATAG
ACAGATCGCTGAGATAGGTGCCTCACTGATTAAGCATTGGTAACTGTCAGACCAAGTTTACTCATATATA
CTTTAGATTGATTTAAAACTTCATTTTTAATTTAAAAGGATCTAGGTGAAGATCCTTTTTGATAATCTCA
TGACCAAAATCCCTTAACGTGAGTTTTCGTTCCACTGAGCGTCAGACCCCGTAGAAAAGATCAAAGGATC
TTCTTGAGATCCTTTTTTTCTGCGCGTAATCTGCTGCTTGCAAACAAAAAAACCACCGCTACCAGCGGTG
GTTTGTTTGCCGGATCAAGAGCTACCAACTCTTTTTCCGAAGGTAACTGGCTTCAGCAGAGCGCAGATAC
CAAATACTGTTCTTCTAGTGTAGCCGTAGTTAGGCCACCACTTCAAGAACTCTGTAGCACCGCCTACATA
CCTCGCTCTGCTAATCCTGTTACCAGTGGCTGCTGCCAGTGGCGATAAGTCGTGTCTTACCGGGTTGGAC
TCAAGACGATAGTTACCGGATAAGGCGCAGCGGTCGGGCTGAACGGGGGGTTCGTGCACACAGCCCAGCT
TGGAGCGAACGACCTACACCGAACTGAGATACCTACAGCGTGAGCTATGAGAAAGCGCCACGCTTCCCGA
AGGGAGAAAGGCGGACAGGTATCCGGTAAGCGGCAGGGTCGGAACAGGAGAGCGCACGAGGGAGCTTCCA
GGGGGAAACGCCTGGTATCTTTATAGTCCTGTCGGGTTTCGCCACCTCTGACTTGAGCGTCGATTTTTGT
GATGCTCGTCAGGGGGGCGGAGCCTATGGAAAAACGCCAGCAACGCGGCCTTTTTACGGTTCCTGGCCTT
TTGCTGGCCTTTTGCTCACATGT
